Addgene plasmid #211604: Botch scFv [N116/14]
Purpose: Mammalian Expression Plasmid of Botch scFv. Derived from hybridoma N116/14.
Depositing lab: James Trimmer. Depositing organization: University of California, Davis. Publication: High-volume hybridoma sequencing on the NeuroMabSeq platform enables efficient generation of recombinant monoclonal antibodies and scFvs for neuroscience research. Mitchell KG, Gong B, Hunter SS, Burkart-Waco D, Gavira-O'Neill CE, Templeton KM, Goethel ME, Bzymek M, MacNiven LM, Murray KD, Settles ML, Froenicke L, Trimmer JS. Sci Rep. 2023 Sep 27;13(1):16200. doi: 10.1038/s41598-023-43233-4. PubMed 37758930.
Backbone
  Vector backbone: pCDNA3.4
  Backbone size w/o insert (bp): 6011
  Vector type: Mammalian Expression
Growth in bacteria
  Bacterial resistance: Ampicillin, 100 μg/mL
  Growth temperature: 37°C
  Growth strain: DH5alpha
  Copy number: High Copy
Gene/Insert
  Gene/Insert name: Botch (Rattus norvegicus) recombinant mouse scFv.
  Species: M. musculus (mouse)
  Entrez Gene: Chac1 (a.k.a. RGD1307153)
  Promoter: CMV
  Cloning method: Gibson Cloning
Terms and licenses: Academic/Nonprofit Terms; Industry Terms: Not Available to Industry
Depositor comments: This is a recombinant scFv RRID: AB_3073594.
How to cite: Botch scFv [N116/14] was a gift from James Trimmer (Addgene plasmid # 211604 ; http://n2t.net/addgene:211604 ; RRID:Addgene_211604)
