[The description below was written by a language model from this plasmid's Addgene catalogue record and pLannotate feature annotations shown in this document.]
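Description:
Botch scFv [N116/14] is a mammalian expression plasmid built on the pcDNA3.4 backbone that encodes a recombinant mouse single-chain variable fragment (scFv) directed against rat Botch (the Chac1 gene product). The variable-region sequences derive from the mouse hybridoma N116/14 and were introduced by Gibson cloning. The sequenced plasmid is about 6.9 kb. It is propagated in E. coli at high copy from a ColE1/pUC-type origin under ampicillin selection (β-lactamase with its own promoter), and it also carries an f1 phage origin and short remnants of lac regulatory sequence from the backbone.

Expression is driven by the human CMV immediate-early enhancer and promoter. Downstream, the annotation identifies a mouse immunoglobulin heavy-chain variable domain followed by a kappa light-chain variable domain, separated by a gap of roughly 120 nt that is consistent with a flexible linker joining the two domains into one polypeptide, although the linker itself is not annotated. A short match to a composite affinity tag just after the light-chain segment suggests a C-terminal tag such as a histidine stretch, but the record does not specify which tags are present, nor whether a secretion signal precedes the heavy-chain domain. The transcript is followed by a WPRE, which enhances mRNA stability and expression, and by the HSV thymidine kinase polyadenylation signal. A separate SV40 promoter–neo–SV40 poly(A) cassette permits G418 selection of stably transfected mammalian cells.

The plasmid is intended for producing the anti-Botch scFv in transfected mammalian cells, giving a sequence-defined, renewable recombinant alternative to the hybridoma-derived antibody for neuroscience research.
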