Features (pLannotate 1.2.2; 21 found; start..end, strand, type, name):
     49..909     -  CDS            AmpR: β-lactamase; bla; confers resistance to ampicillin, carbenicillin, and related antibiotics
    910..1014    -  promoter       AmpR promoter: bla
   1073..1125    -  misc_feature   bom (fragment): basis of mobility region from pBR322
   1280..1659    +  enhancer       CMV enhancer: human cytomegalovirus immediate early enhancer
   1660..1863    +  promoter       CMV promoter: human cytomegalovirus (CMV) immediate early promoter
   1989..2333    +  CDS            HVM06_MOUSE: Experimental evidence at protein level: Swiss-Prot protein existence level 1. From Mus musculus (Mouse).
   2457..2792    +  CDS            KV2A7_MOUSE: Experimental evidence at protein level: Swiss-Prot protein existence level 1. From Mus musculus (Mouse).
   2844..2860    +  CDS            capTEV™ (fragment): composite tag for in vivo biotinylation, TEV protease cleavage, and 6xHis tagging
   2917..3505    +  misc_feature   WPRE: woodchuck hepatitis virus posttranscriptional regulatory element
   3570..3618    +  polyA_signal   HSV TK poly(A) signal: herpes simplex virus thymidine kinase polyadenylation signal (Cole and Stacy, 1985)
   3709..3725    -  polyA_signal   bGH poly(A) signal (fragment): bovine growth hormone polyadenylation signal
   3820..4248    +  rep_origin     f1 ori (sequence partly withheld): f1 bacteriophage origin of replication; arrow indicates direction of (+) strand synthesis
   4262..4591    +  promoter       SV40 promoter: SV40 enhancer and early promoter
   4658..5449    +  CDS            neo: KKA2_KLEPN - Also known as kan, nptII. Experimental evidence at protein level: Swiss-Prot protein existence level 1. Resistance to kanamycin, neomycin, paromomycin, ribostamycin, butirosin and gentamicin B. From Klebsiella pneumoniae.
   5475..5633    +  CDS            ble (fragment): BLE_KLEPN - Experimental evidence at protein level: Swiss-Prot protein existence level 1. Binding protein with a strong affinity to the bleomycin family of antibiotics. Binds to CL990; an antimitotic-antibiotic compound. From Klebsiella pneumoniae.
   5628..5749    +  polyA_signal   SV40 poly(A) signal: SV40 polyadenylation signal
   5822..5838    -  protein_bind   lac operator: The lac repressor binds to the lac operator to inhibit transcription in E. coli. This inhibition can be relieved by adding lactose or isopropyl-β-D-thiogalactopyranoside (IPTG). lac repressor encoded by lacI
   5846..5876    -  promoter       lac promoter: promoter for the E. coli lac operon
   5891..5912    -  protein_bind   CAP binding site: CAP binding activates transcription in the presence of cAMP. E. coli catabolite activator protein
   5925..6017    -  CDS            lacI (fragment): lac repressor; lacI; The lac repressor binds to the lac operator to inhibit transcription in E. coli. This inhibition can be relieved by adding lactose or isopropyl-β-D-thiogalactopyranoside (IPTG).
   6200..6788    -  rep_origin     ori: high-copy-number ColE1/pMB1/pBR322/pUC origin of replication
>Addgene plasmid #211604 | Botch scFv [N116/14] | addgene full sequence | sequence record 418366 | Addgene NGS Result
AAGTTTTAAATCAATCTAAAGTATATATGAGTAAACTTGGTCTGACAGTTACCAATGCTTAATCAGTGAG
GCACCTATCTCAGCGATCTGTCTATTTCGTTCATCCATAGTTGCCTGACTCCCCGTCGTGTAGATAACTA
CGATACGGGAGGGCTTACCATCTGGCCCCAGTGCTGCAATGATACCGCGAGACCCACGCTCACCGGCTCC
AGATTTATCAGCAATAAACCAGCCAGCCGGAAGGGCCGAGCGCAGAAGTGGTCCTGCAACTTTATCCGCC
TCCATCCAGTCTATTAATTGTTGCCGGGAAGCTAGAGTAAGTAGTTCGCCAGTTAATAGTTTGCGCAACG
TTGTTGCCATTGCTACAGGCATCGTGGTGTCACGCTCGTCGTTTGGTATGGCTTCATTCAGCTCCGGTTC
CCAACGATCAAGGCGAGTTACATGATCCCCCATGTTGTGCAAAAAAGCGGTTAGCTCCTTCGGTCCTCCG
ATCGTTGTCAGAAGTAAGTTGGCCGCAGTGTTATCACTCATGGTTATGGCAGCACTGCATAATTCTCTTA
CTGTCATGCCATCCGTAAGATGCTTTTCTGTGACTGGTGAGTACTCAACCAAGTCATTCTGAGAATAGTG
TATGCGGCGACCGAGTTGCTCTTGCCCGGCGTCAATACGGGATAATACCGCGCCACATAGCAGAACTTTA
AAAGTGCTCATCATTGGAAAACGTTCTTCGGGGCGAAAACTCTCAAGGATCTTACCGCTGTTGAGATCCA
GTTCGATGTAACCCACTCGTGCACCCAACTGATCTTCAGCATCTTTTACTTTCACCAGCGTTTCTGGGTG
AGCAAAAACAGGAAGGCAAAATGCCGCAAAAAAGGGAATAAGGGCGACACGGAAATGTTGAATACTCATA
CTCTTCCTTTTTCAATATTATTGAAGCATTTATCAGGGTTATTGTCTCATGAGCGGATACATATTTGAAT
GTATTTAGAAAAATAAACAAATAGGGGTTCCGCGCACATTTCCCCGAAAAGTGCCACCTGACGTCGACGG
ATCGGGAGATCTCCCGATCCCCTATGGTGCACTCTCAGTACAATCTGCTCTGATGCCGCATAGTTAAGCC
AGTATCTGCTCCCTGCTTGTGTGTTGGAGGTCGCTGAGTAGTGCGCGAGCAAAATTTAAGCTACAACAAG
GCAAGGCTTGACCGACAATTGCATGAAGAATCTGCTTAGGGTTAGGCGTTTTGCGCTGCTTCGCGATGTA
CGGGCCAGATATACGCGTTGACATTGATTATTGACTAGTTATTAATAGTAATCAATTACGGGGTCATTAG
TTCATAGCCCATATATGGAGTTCCGCGTTACATAACTTACGGTAAATGGCCCGCCTGGCTGACCGCCCAA
CGACCCCCGCCCATTGACGTCAATAATGACGTATGTTCCCATAGTAACGCCAATAGGGACTTTCCATTGA
CGTCAATGGGTGGAGTATTTACGGTAAACTGCCCACTTGGCAGTACATCAAGTGTATCATATGCCAAGTA
CGCCCCCTATTGACGTCAATGACGGTAAATGGCCCGCCTGGCATTATGCCCAGTACATGACCTTATGGGA
CTTTCCTACTTGGCAGTACATCTACGTATTAGTCATCGCTATTACCATGGTGATGCGGTTTTGGCAGTAC
ATCAATGGGCGTGGATAGCGGTTTGACTCACGGGGATTTCCAAGTCTCCACCCCATTGACGTCAATGGGA
GTTTGTTTTGGCACCAAAATCAACGGGACTTTCCAAAATGTCGTAACAACTCCGCCCCATTGACGCAAAT
GGGCGGTAGGCGTGTACGGTGGGAGGTCTATATAAGCAGAGCTCGTTTAGTGAACCGTCAGATCGCCTGG
AGACGCCATCCACGCTGTTTTGACCTCCATAGAAGACACCGGGACCGATCCAGCCTCCGGACTCTAGAGG
ATCGAACCCTTGAATTCCCGCCGCCACCATGGGCTGGAGCTGTATTATTCTCTTCTTGGTGGCGACCGCA
ACTGGAGTACATTCCCAAGTGCAACTCCAACAAAGCGGCGCCGAACTCATGAAACCCGGAGCGTCTGTCA
AAATTAGTTGTAAAGCCACGGGTTATACTTTTAACAATTATTGGATTGAATGGATCAAACAACGTCCCGG
CCACGGACTCGAATGGATCGGCGAAATCTTGCCGGGGTCAGACTCTAATTATAACGAAAAGTTTAAAGGA
AAAGCAACGTTTACGACTGACACGAGCAGCAATACTGCATATATCCAGCTGTCATCCCTCACTTCAGAAG
ATAGTGCTGTATACTATTGCTCCCGGGGTTACGGCTATTTTACATGGTTTGCCTATTGGGGACAGGGAAC
ACTCGTAACAGTGAGTGCTGGTGGTGGTGGATCAGGTGGCGGCGGTTCAGGTGGTGGTGGGTCAGGCGGT
GGATCCGACGTGGTCATGACACAGACCCCTTTAAGCCTGCCAGTTTCCCTGGGCGACCAGGCAAGCATTA
GTTGTCGTAGCTCCCAAAGTCTGGTGCATAGCAACGGTAATACATACTTGCACTGGTATCTCCAGAAACC
TGGTCAATCACCTAAACTGCTCATTTATAAGGTAAGCAATCGATTCAGCGGAGTTCCCGATCGCTTTTCC
GGTTCAGGTTCCGGCACGGACTTTACTCTTAAAATTTCTCGTGTAGAAGCAGAAGACCTTGGGATCTACT
TTTGTTCCCAGGGGACCCACGTCCCATATACCTTTGGTGGCGGAACAAAACTTGAGATTAAGTATCCCTA
TGATGTACCTGACTATGCTTCCGGCCTGCCCGAAACAGGCGGTCATCATCATCATCATCACTAATAAGCT
TAAGGGTTCGATCCCTACCGGTTAGTAATGAGTTTGATATCTCGACAATCAACCTCTGGATTACAAAATT
TGTGAAAGATTGACTGGTATTCTTAACTATGTTGCTCCTTTTACGCTATGTGGATACGCTGCTTTAATGC
CTTTGTATCATGCTATTGCTTCCCGTATGGCTTTCATTTTCTCCTCCTTGTATAAATCCTGGTTGCTGTC
TCTTTATGAGGAGTTGTGGCCCGTTGTCAGGCAACGTGGCGTGGTGTGCACTGTGTTTGCTGACGCAACC
CCCACTGGTTGGGGCATTGCCACCACCTGTCAGCTCCTTTCCGGGACTTTCGCTTTCCCCCTCCCTATTG
CCACGGCGGAACTCATCGCCGCCTGCCTTGCCCGCTGCTGGACAGGGGCTCGGCTGTTGGGCACTGACAA
TTCCGTGGTGTTGTCGGGGAAGCTGACGTCCTTTCCATGGCTGCTCGCCTGTGTTGCCACCTGGATTCTG
CGCGGGACGTCCTTCTGCTACGTCCCTTCGGCCCTCAATCCAGCGGACCTTCCTTCCCGCGGCCTGCTGC
CGGCTCTGCGGCCTCTTCCGCGTCTTCGCCTTCGCCCTCAGACGAGTCGGATCTCCCTTTGGGCCGCCTC
CCCGCCTGGAACGGGGGAGGCTAACTGAAACACGGAAGGAGACAATACCGGAAGGAACCCGCGCTATGAC
GGCAATAAAAAGACAGAATAAAACGCACGGGTGTTGGGTCGTTTGTTCATAAACGCGGGGTTCGGTCCCA
GGGCTGGCACTCTGTCGATACCCCACCGAGACCCCATTGGGGCCAATACGCCCGCGTTTCTTCCTTTTCC
CCACCCCACCCCCCAAGTTCGGGTGAAGGCCCAGGGCTCGCAGCCAACGTCGGGGCGGCAGGCCCTGCCA
TAGCAGATCTGCGCAGCTGGGGCTCTAGGGGGTATCCCC
[124 nt withheld, positions 3820-3943]
C
[91 nt withheld, positions 3945-4035]
A
[49 nt withheld, positions 4037-4085]
CCTTTGACGTTGGAGTCCACGTTCTTT
[37 nt withheld, positions 4113-4149]
ACCCTATCTCGGTCTATTCTTTTGATTTATAAGGGATTTTGCCGATTTCGGCCTATTGGTTAAAAAATGA
GCTGATTTAACAAAAATTTAACGCGAATTAATTCTGTGGAATGTGTGTCAGTTAGGGTGTGGAAAGTCCC
CAGGCTCCCCAGCAGGCAGAAGTATGCAAAGCATGCATCTCAATTAGTCAGCAACCAGGTGTGGAAAGTC
CCCAGGCTCCCCAGCAGGCAGAAGTATGCAAAGCATGCATCTCAATTAGTCAGCAACCATAGTCCCGCCC
CTAACTCCGCCCATCCCGCCCCTAACTCCGCCCAGTTCCGCCCATTCTCCGCCCCATGGCTGACTAATTT
TTTTTATTTATGCAGAGGCCGAGGCCGCCTCTGCCTCTGAGCTATTCCAGAAGTAGTGAGGAGGCTTTTT
TGGAGGCCTAGGCTTTTGCAAAAAGCTCCCGGGAGCTTGTATATCCATTTTCGGATCTGATCAAGAGACA
GGATGAGGATCGTTTCGCATGATTGAACAAGATGGATTGCACGCAGGTTCTCCGGCCGCTTGGGTGGAGA
GGCTATTCGGCTATGACTGGGCACAACAGACAATCGGCTGCTCTGATGCCGCCGTGTTCCGGCTGTCAGC
GCAGGGGCGCCCGGTTCTTTTTGTCAAGACCGACCTGTCCGGTGCCCTGAATGAACTGCAGGACGAGGCA
GCGCGGCTATCGTGGCTGGCCACGACGGGCGTTCCTTGCGCAGCTGTGCTCGACGTTGTCACTGAAGCGG
GAAGGGACTGGCTGCTATTGGGCGAAGTGCCGGGGCAGGATCTCCTGTCATCTCACCTTGCTCCTGCCGA
GAAAGTATCCATCATGGCTGATGCAATGCGGCGGCTGCATACGCTTGATCCGGCTACCTGCCCATTCGAC
CACCAAGCGAAACATCGCATCGAGCGAGCACGTACTCGGATGGAAGCCGGTCTTGTCGATCAGGATGATC
TGGACGAAGAGCATCAGGGGCTCGCGCCAGCCGAACTGTTCGCCAGGCTCAAGGCGCGCATGCCCGACGG
CGAGGATCTCGTCGTGACCCATGGCGATGCCTGCTTGCCGAATATCATGGTGGAAAATGGCCGCTTTTCT
GGATTCATCGACTGTGGCCGGCTGGGTGTGGCGGACCGCTATCAGGACATAGCGTTGGCTACCCGTGATA
TTGCTGAAGAGCTTGGCGGCGAATGGGCTGACCGCTTCCTCGTGCTTTACGGTATCGCCGCTCCCGATTC
GCAGCGCATCGCCTTCTATCGCCTTCTTGACGAGTTCTTCTGAGCGGGACTCTGGGGTTCGCGAAATGAC
CGACCAAGCGACGCCCAACCTGCCATCACGAGATTTCGATTCCACCGCCGCCTTCTATGAAAGGTTGGGC
TTCGGAATCGTTTTCCGGGACGCCGGCTGGATGATCCTCCAGCGCGGGGATCTCATGCTGGAGTTCTTCG
CCCACCCCAACTTGTTTATTGCAGCTTATAATGGTTACAAATAAAGCAATAGCATCACAAATTTCACAAA
TAAAGCATTTTTTTCACTGCATTCTAGTTGTGGTTTGTCCAAACTCATCAATGTATCTTATCATGTCTGT
ATACCGTCGACCTCTAGCTAGAGCTTGGCGTAATCATGGTCATAGCTGTTTCCTGTGTGAAATTGTTATC
CGCTCACAATTCCACACAACATACGAGCCGGAAGCATAAAGTGTAAAGCCTGGGGTGCCTAATGAGTGAG
CTAACTCACATTAATTGCGTTGCGCTCACTGCCCGCTTTCCAGTCGGGAAACCTGTCGTGCCAGCTGCAT
TAATGAATCGGCCAACGCGCGGGGAGAGGCGGTTTGCGTATTGGGCGCTCTTCCGCTTCCTCGCTCACTG
ACTCGCTGCGCTCGGTCGTTCGGCTGCGGCGAGCGGTATCAGCTCACTCAAAGGCGGTAATACGGTTATC
CACAGAATCAGGGGATAACGCAGGAAAGAACATGTGAGCAAAAGGCCAGCAAAAGGCCAGGAACCGTAAA
AAGGCCGCGTTGCTGGCGTTTTTCCATAGGCTCCGCCCCCCTGACGAGCATCACAAAAATCGACGCTCAA
GTCAGAGGTGGCGAAACCCGACAGGACTATAAAGATACCAGGCGTTTCCCCCTGGAAGCTCCCTCGTGCG
CTCTCCTGTTCCGACCCTGCCGCTTACCGGATACCTGTCCGCCTTTCTCCCTTCGGGAAGCGTGGCGCTT
TCTCATAGCTCACGCTGTAGGTATCTCAGTTCGGTGTAGGTCGTTCGCTCCAAGCTGGGCTGTGTGCACG
AACCCCCCGTTCAGCCCGACCGCTGCGCCTTATCCGGTAACTATCGTCTTGAGTCCAACCCGGTAAGACA
CGACTTATCGCCACTGGCAGCAGCCACTGGTAACAGGATTAGCAGAGCGAGGTATGTAGGCGGTGCTACA
GAGTTCTTGAAGTGGTGGCCTAACTACGGCTACACTAGAAGAACAGTATTTGGTATCTGCGCTCTGCTGA
AGCCAGTTACCTTCGGAAAAAGAGTTGGTAGCTCTTGATCCGGCAAACAAACCACCGCTGGTAGCGGTGG
TTTTTTTGTTTGCAAGCAGCAGATTACGCGCAGAAAAAAAGGATCTCAAGAAGATCCTTTGATCTTTTCT
ACGGGGTCTGACGCTCAGTGGAACGAAAACTCACGTTAAGGGATTTTGGTCATGAGATTATCAAAAAGGA
TCTTCACCTAGATCCTTTTAAATTAAAAATG
