>Addgene plasmid #211604 | Botch scFv [N116/14] | depositor partial sequence | sequence record 412769 | scFv
ATGGGCTGGAGCTGTATTATTCTCTTCTTGGTGGCGACCGCAACTGGAGTACATTCCCAAGTGCAACTCC
AACAAAGCGGCGCCGAACTCATGAAACCCGGAGCGTCTGTCAAAATTAGTTGTAAAGCCACGGGTTATAC
TTTTAACAATTATTGGATTGAATGGATCAAACAACGTCCCGGCCACGGACTCGAATGGATCGGCGAAATC
TTGCCGGGGTCAGACTCTAATTATAACGAAAAGTTTAAAGGAAAAGCAACGTTTACGACTGACACGAGCA
GCAATACTGCATATATCCAGCTGTCATCCCTCACTTCAGAAGATAGTGCTGTATACTATTGCTCCCGGGG
TTACGGCTATTTTACATGGTTTGCCTATTGGGGACAGGGAACACTCGTAACAGTGAGTGCTGGTGGTGGT
GGATCAGGTGGCGGCGGTTCAGGTGGTGGTGGGTCAGGCGGTGGATCCGACGTGGTCATGACACAGACCC
CTTTAAGCCTGCCAGTTTCCCTGGGCGACCAGGCAAGCATTAGTTGTCGTAGCTCCCAAAGTCTGGTGCA
TAGCAACGGTAATACATACTTGCACTGGTATCTCCAGAAACCTGGTCAATCACCTAAACTGCTCATTTAT
AAGGTAAGCAATCGATTCAGCGGAGTTCCCGATCGCTTTTCCGGTTCAGGTTCCGGCACGGACTTTACTC
TTAAAATTTCTCGTGTAGAAGCAGAAGACCTTGGGATCTACTTTTGTTCCCAGGGGACCCACGTCCCATA
TACCTTTGGTGGCGGAACAAAACTTGAGATTAAGTATCCCTATGATGTACCTGACTATGCTTCCGGCCTG
CCCGAAACAGGCGGTCATCATCATCATCATCACTAA
